Addgene plasmid #213282: GPR37-DuET
Purpose: The DuET construct encodes the named human GPCR engineered with a cleaved hemagglutinin signal peptide, a 5' FLAG and a 3' 1D4 epitope tag optimized for expression in mammalian cells and proteomics studies.
Depositing lab: Thomas Sakmar. Depositing organization: Rockefeller University. Publication: Multiplexed selectivity screening of anti-GPCR antibodies. Dahl L, Kotliar IB, Bendes A, Dodig-Crnkovic T, Fromm S, Elofsson A, Uhlen M, Sakmar TP, Schwenk JM. Sci Adv. 2023 May 3;9(18):eadf9297. doi: 10.1126/sciadv.adf9297. Epub 2023 May 3. PubMed 37134173.
Backbone
  Vector backbone: pcDNA 3.1 (+)
  Vector type: Mammalian Expression
Growth in bacteria
  Bacterial resistance: Ampicillin, 100 μg/mL
  Growth temperature: 37°C
  Growth strain: DH5alpha
  Copy number: High Copy
Gene/Insert
  Gene/Insert name: GPR37 (alt names: G protein-coupled receptor 37; EDNRBL, hET(B)R-LP, PAELR)
  Species: H. sapiens (human)
  Entrez Gene: GPR37 (a.k.a. EDNRBL, PAELR, hET(B)R-LP)
  Promoter: CMV, T7
  Tag / fusion protein: FLAG (N terminal on insert); 1D4 (C terminal on insert)
  Cloning method: Gibson Cloning
Terms and licenses: Academic/Nonprofit Terms; Industry Terms: Not Available to Industry
Depositor comments: Class: A, Family: Orphan. Ensembl ID: ENSG00000170775, Uniprot ID: O15354
How to cite: GPR37-DuET was a gift from Thomas Sakmar (Addgene plasmid # 213282 ; http://n2t.net/addgene:213282 ; RRID:Addgene_213282)
