[The description below was written by a language model from this plasmid's Addgene catalogue record and pLannotate feature annotations shown in this document.]
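Description:
GPR37-DuET is a mammalian expression plasmid built on the pcDNA 3.1 (+) backbone that encodes human GPR37 (also known as PAELR or EDNRBL), a class A orphan G protein-coupled receptor. The 7.3 kb plasmid is propagated in E. coli at high copy from a ColE1/pUC-type origin under ampicillin selection (β-lactamase with its own promoter). It also carries an f1 origin, which allows single-stranded DNA production. For selection in mammalian cells, an SV40 early promoter drives a neomycin/kanamycin phosphotransferase gene terminated by the SV40 polyadenylation signal, the usual arrangement for G418 selection of stable transfectants. Short annotated fragments such as the bom, lac promoter/operator, lacI, ble and truncated HIV-1 LTR matches appear to be backbone remnants or partial similarity hits rather than functional modules.

The receptor cassette is transcribed from the CMV immediate-early enhancer and promoter and terminated by the bovine growth hormone polyadenylation signal. A T7 promoter sits between the CMV promoter and the coding region, which would permit in vitro transcription. According to the record, the "DuET" design places a cleavable hemagglutinin signal peptide and a FLAG epitope at the N terminus of the receptor and a 1D4 epitope at the C terminus. The feature table detects the FLAG sequence (as a partial 3xFLAG match) just upstream of the GPR37 open reading frame, but it does not separately annotate the signal peptide or the 1D4 tag. The dual tags give two independent handles for capture and detection of the receptor. The construct is intended for expression in mammalian cells and proteomics studies, and the associated work used it in multiplexed screening of anti-GPCR antibody selectivity.
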