Features (pLannotate 1.2.2; 21 found; start..end, strand, type, name):
    133..237     -  promoter       AmpR promoter: bla
    296..348     -  misc_feature   bom (fragment): basis of mobility region from pBR322
    503..882     +  enhancer       CMV enhancer: human cytomegalovirus immediate early enhancer
    883..1086    +  promoter       CMV promoter: human cytomegalovirus (CMV) immediate early promoter
   1082..1115    +  LTR            5' LTR (truncated) (fragment): truncated 5' long terminal repeat (LTR) from HIV-1
   1131..1149    +  promoter       T7 promoter: promoter for bacteriophage T7 RNA polymerase
   1248..1268    +  CDS            3xFLAG (fragment): three tandem FLAG® epitope tags
   1281..3041    +  CDS            GPR37: GPR37_HUMAN - Experimental evidence at protein level: Swiss-Prot protein existence level 1. Receptor for the neuroprotective and glioprotective factor prosaposin. Ligand binding induces endocytosis, followed by an ERK phosphorylation cascade. From Homo sapiens (Human).
   3166..3390    +  polyA_signal   bGH poly(A) signal: bovine growth hormone polyadenylation signal
   3394..3415    +  promoter       SV40 promoter (fragment): SV40 enhancer and early promoter
   3436..3864    +  rep_origin     f1 ori (sequence partly withheld): f1 bacteriophage origin of replication; arrow indicates direction of (+) strand synthesis
   3878..4207    +  promoter       SV40 promoter: SV40 enhancer and early promoter
   4274..5065    +  CDS            neo: KKA2_KLEPN - Also known as kan, nptII. Experimental evidence at protein level: Swiss-Prot protein existence level 1. Resistance to kanamycin, neomycin, paromomycin, ribostamycin, butirosin and gentamicin B. From Klebsiella pneumoniae.
   5089..5247    +  CDS            ble (fragment): BLE_KLEPN - Experimental evidence at protein level: Swiss-Prot protein existence level 1. Binding protein with a strong affinity to the bleomycin family of antibiotics. Binds to CL990; an antimitotic-antibiotic compound. From Klebsiella pneumoniae.
   5242..5363    +  polyA_signal   SV40 poly(A) signal: SV40 polyadenylation signal
   5436..5452    -  protein_bind   lac operator: The lac repressor binds to the lac operator to inhibit transcription in E. coli. This inhibition can be relieved by adding lactose or isopropyl-β-D-thiogalactopyranoside (IPTG). lac repressor encoded by lacI
   5460..5490    -  promoter       lac promoter: promoter for the E. coli lac operon
   5505..5526    -  protein_bind   CAP binding site: CAP binding activates transcription in the presence of cAMP. E. coli catabolite activator protein
   5539..5631    -  CDS            lacI (fragment): lac repressor; lacI; The lac repressor binds to the lac operator to inhibit transcription in E. coli. This inhibition can be relieved by adding lactose or isopropyl-β-D-thiogalactopyranoside (IPTG).
   5814..6402    -  rep_origin     ori: high-copy-number ColE1/pMB1/pBR322/pUC origin of replication
   6573..132     -  CDS            AmpR (across the origin): β-lactamase; bla; confers resistance to ampicillin, carbenicillin, and related antibiotics
>Addgene plasmid #213282 | GPR37-DuET | addgene full sequence | sequence record 430904 | Addgene NGS Result
GTAACCCACTCGTGCACCCAACTGATCTTCAGCATCTTTTACTTTCACCAGCGTTTCTGGGTGAGCAAAA
ACAGGAAGGCAAAATGCCGCAAAAAAGGGAATAAGGGCGACACGGAAATGTTGAATACTCATACTCTTCC
TTTTTCAATATTATTGAAGCATTTATCAGGGTTATTGTCTCATGAGCGGATACATATTTGAATGTATTTA
GAAAAATAAACAAATAGGGGTTCCGCGCACATTTCCCCGAAAAGTGCCACCTGACGTCGACGGATCGGGA
GATCTCCCGATCCCCTATGGTGCACTCTCAGTACAATCTGCTCTGATGCCGCATAGTTAAGCCAGTATCT
GCTCCCTGCTTGTGTGTTGGAGGTCGCTGAGTAGTGCGCGAGCAAAATTTAAGCTACAACAAGGCAAGGC
TTGACCGACATTTGCATGAAGAATCTGCTTAGGGTTAGGCGTTTTGCGCTGCTTCGCGATGTACGGGCCA
GATATACGCGTTGACATTGATTATTGACTAGTTATTAATAGTAATCAATTACGGGGTCATTAGTTCATAG
CCCATATATGGAGTTCCGCGTTACATAACTTACGGTAAATGGCCCGCCTGGCTGACCGCCCAACGACCCC
CGCCCATTGACGTCAATAATGACGTATGTTCCCATAGTAACGCCAATAGGGACTTTCCATTGACGTCAAT
GGGTGGAGTATTTACGGTAAACTGCCCACTTGGCAGTACATCAAGTGTATCATATGCCAAGTACGCCCCC
TATTGACGTCAATGACGGTAAATGGCCCGCCTGGCATTATGCCCAGTACATGACCTTATGGGACTTTCCT
ACTTGGCAGTACATCTACGTATTAGTCATCGCTATTACCATGGTGATGCGGTTTTGGCAGTACATCAATG
GGCGTGGATAGCGGTTTGACTCACGGGGATTTCCAAGTCTCCACCCCATTGACGTCAATGGGAGTTTGTT
TTGGCACCAAAATCAACGGGACTTTCCAAAATGTCGTAACAACTCCGCCCCATTGACGCAAATGGGCGGT
AGGCGTGTACGGTGGGAGGTCTATATAAGCAGAGCTCTCTGGCTAACTAGAGAACCCACTGCTTACTGGC
TTATCGAAATTAATACGACTCACTATAGGGAGACCCAAGCTGGCTAGCGTTTAAACTTAAGCTTAGCGGC
CGCGCCACCATGAAGACGATCATCGCCCTGAGCTACATCTTCTGCCTGGTATTCGCCGACTACAAGGACG
ATGATGACGCCAGCATCGATGCCCTCGGTGTGGCTCCTGCTTCAAGGAACGAAACCTGTCTGGGGGAATC
ATGCGCGCCGACAGTGATCCAGCGGCGCGGTCGCGATGCATGGGGGCCTGGGAATAGCGCACGGGACGTC
CTTAGAGCTCGCGCTCCCAGGGAGGAGCAGGGCGCAGCTTTCCTCGCCGGACCCTCATGGGACCTTCCAG
CCGCACCCGGACGCGACCCGGCCGCCGGCCGGGGAGCTGAAGCATCAGCCGCTGGACCACCCGGTCCCCC
AACTCGCCCTCCCGGTCCCTGGAGATGGAAAGGGGCCCGAGGCCAAGAACCATCAGAGACTCTGGGCAGG
GGGAATCCAACCGCTTTGCAGCTGTTTCTGCAGATCAGCGAGGAAGAGGAGAAAGGCCCGCGCGGTGCCG
GGATCAGTGGCAGAAGCCAGGAGCAGAGCGTCAAAACAGTCCCTGGCGCCAGTGACCTGTTCTACTGGCC
TAGAAGGGCTGGCAAACTCCAGGGAAGCCACCACAAACCGCTCTCCAAGACCGCAAATGGCCTGGCTGGC
CATGAAGGGTGGACAATCGCCTTGCCCGGCCGGGCACTGGCCCAGAATGGGTCTCTGGGAGAAGGTATCC
ACGAGCCAGGGGGGCCCCGAAGAGGGAATAGCACCAATCGGAGAGTGAGACTCAAGAACCCTTTTTACCC
GCTTACGCAGGAATCTTACGGAGCCTATGCCGTCATGTGTCTGAGCGTGGTGATATTCGGAACCGGAATC
ATCGGCAACCTGGCAGTTATGTGTATTGTCTGCCATAACTACTACATGCGAAGTATCTCCAACTCCCTGC
TCGCCAATCTGGCGTTTTGGGATTTCCTGATCATCTTTTTTTGCCTGCCACTGGTTATCTTCCACGAACT
GACCAAGAAATGGTTGCTGGAGGATTTCTCCTGCAAGATTGTACCCTACATTGAAGTGGCTTCTCTTGGA
GTCACTACTTTCACTCTGTGCGCCCTCTGTATAGATAGATTTAGGGCCGCCACTAATGTACAGATGTATT
ACGAAATGATCGAGAACTGCAGCTCCACGACAGCCAAACTGGCCGTTATCTGGGTGGGTGCATTGCTCCT
GGCGCTTCCAGAAGTTGTGCTGCGGCAGCTGAGCAAGGAGGACCTCGGCTTCAGTGGCAGAGCGCCAGCT
GAGAGATGCATCATCAAAATCAGCCCCGACCTGCCTGACACAATTTACGTGTTGGCCCTTACCTACGACT
CTGCGCGGCTTTGGTGGTACTTCGGTTGTTACTTTTGCCTTCCCACACTGTTTACCATCACTTGTTCACT
GGTCACCGCCCGGAAAATCAGGAAAGCTGAGAAAGCCTGCACTAGAGGCAACAAGCGCCAAATTCAGCTT
GAATCACAGATGAATTGTACGGTTGTGGCACTGACCATTTTGTATGGCTTCTGTATCATCCCGGAGAACA
TCTGTAACATCGTCACTGCTTACATGGCAACCGGGGTCTCCCAGCAGACCATGGACTTGCTCAATATAAT
CTCCCAATTTCTCTTGTTCTTTAAGAGCTGTGTCACCCCCGTCCTGCTGTTCTGCCTTTGCAAGCCCTTC
AGTCGCGCATTCATGGAATGTTGCTGCTGCTGCTGCGAGGAATGCATTCAAAAATCCTCCACAGTAACAT
CTGACGACAATGATAATGAGTACACCACCGAGCTTGAACTTTCTCCCTTTAGCACAATCCGGCGGGAAAT
GTCCACCTTTGCATCTGTCGGCACCCATTGCATCGATACCGGTGGACGCACCGGTGAATTCGATGAGGCC
AGCACCACCGTGTCTAAGACCGAGACTTCTCAGGTGGCCCCTGCCTAATCTAGAGGGCCCGTTTAAACCC
GCTGATCAGCCTCGACTGTGCCTTCTAGTTGCCAGCCATCTGTTGTTTGCCCCTCCCCCGTGCCTTCCTT
GACCCTGGAAGGTGCCACTCCCACTGTCCTTTCCTAATAAAATGAGGAAATTGCATCGCATTGTCTGAGT
AGGTGTCATTCTATTCTGGGGGGTGGGGTGGGGCAGGACAGCAAGGGGGAGGATTGGGAAGACAATAGCA
GGCATGCTGGGGATGCGGTGGGCTCTATGGCTTCTGAGGCGGAAAGAACCAGCTGGGGCTCTAGGGGGTA
TCCCC
[124 nt withheld, positions 3436-3559]
C
[91 nt withheld, positions 3561-3651]
A
[49 nt withheld, positions 3653-3701]
CCTTTGACGTTGGAGTCCACGTTCTTT
[37 nt withheld, positions 3729-3765]
ACCCTATCTCGGTCTATTCTTTTGATTTATAAGGGATTTTGCCGATTTCGGCCTATTGGTTAAAAAATGA
GCTGATTTAACAAAAATTTAACGCGAATTAATTCTGTGGAATGTGTGTCAGTTAGGGTGTGGAAAGTCCC
CAGGCTCCCCAGCAGGCAGAAGTATGCAAAGCATGCATCTCAATTAGTCAGCAACCAGGTGTGGAAAGTC
CCCAGGCTCCCCAGCAGGCAGAAGTATGCAAAGCATGCATCTCAATTAGTCAGCAACCATAGTCCCGCCC
CTAACTCCGCCCATCCCGCCCCTAACTCCGCCCAGTTCCGCCCATTCTCCGCCCCATGGCTGACTAATTT
TTTTTATTTATGCAGAGGCCGAGGCCGCCTCTGCCTCTGAGCTATTCCAGAAGTAGTGAGGAGGCTTTTT
TGGAGGCCTAGGCTTTTGCAAAAAGCTCCCGGGAGCTTGTATATCCATTTTCGGATCTGATCAAGAGACA
GGATGAGGATCGTTTCGCATGATTGAACAAGATGGATTGCACGCAGGTTCTCCGGCCGCTTGGGTGGAGA
GGCTATTCGGCTATGACTGGGCACAACAGACAATCGGCTGCTCTGATGCCGCCGTGTTCCGGCTGTCAGC
GCAGGGGCGCCCGGTTCTTTTTGTCAAGACCGACCTGTCCGGTGCCCTGAATGAACTGCAGGACGAGGCA
GCGCGGCTATCGTGGCTGGCCACGACGGGCGTTCCTTGCGCAGCTGTGCTCGACGTTGTCACTGAAGCGG
GAAGGGACTGGCTGCTATTGGGCGAAGTGCCGGGGCAGGATCTCCTGTCATCTCACCTTGCTCCTGCCGA
GAAAGTATCCATCATGGCTGATGCAATGCGGCGGCTGCATACGCTTGATCCGGCTACCTGCCCATTCGAC
CACCAAGCGAAACATCGCATCGAGCGAGCACGTACTCGGATGGAAGCCGGTCTTGTCGATCAGGATGATC
TGGACGAAGAGCATCAGGGGCTCGCGCCAGCCGAACTGTTCGCCAGGCTCAAGGCGCGCATGCCCGACGG
CGAGGATCTCGTCGTGACCCATGGCGATGCCTGCTTGCCGAATATCATGGTGGAAAATGGCCGCTTTTCT
GGATTCATCGACTGTGGCCGGCTGGGTGTGGCGGACCGCTATCAGGACATAGCGTTGGCTACCCGTGATA
TTGCTGAAGAGCTTGGCGGCGAATGGGCTGACCGCTTCCTCGTGCTTTACGGTATCGCCGCTCCCGATTC
GCAGCGCATCGCCTTCTATCGCCTTCTTGACGAGTTCTTCTGAGCGGGACTCTGGGGTTCGAAATGACCG
ACCAAGCGACGCCCAACCTGCCATCACGAGATTTCGATTCCACCGCCGCCTTCTATGAAAGGTTGGGCTT
CGGAATCGTTTTCCGGGACGCCGGCTGGATGATCCTCCAGCGCGGGGATCTCATGCTGGAGTTCTTCGCC
CACCCCAACTTGTTTATTGCAGCTTATAATGGTTACAAATAAAGCAATAGCATCACAAATTTCACAAATA
AAGCATTTTTTTCACTGCATTCTAGTTGTGGTTTGTCCAAACTCATCAATGTATCTTATCATGTCTGTAT
ACCGTCGACCTCTAGCTAGAGCTTGGCGTAATCATGGTCATAGCTGTTTCCTGTGTGAAATTGTTATCCG
CTCACAATTCCACACAACATACGAGCCGGAAGCATAAAGTGTAAAGCCTGGGGTGCCTAATGAGTGAGCT
AACTCACATTAATTGCGTTGCGCTCACTGCCCGCTTTCCAGTCGGGAAACCTGTCGTGCCAGCTGCATTA
ATGAATCGGCCAACGCGCGGGGAGAGGCGGTTTGCGTATTGGGCGCTCTTCCGCTTCCTCGCTCACTGAC
TCGCTGCGCTCGGTCGTTCGGCTGCGGCGAGCGGTATCAGCTCACTCAAAGGCGGTAATACGGTTATCCA
CAGAATCAGGGGATAACGCAGGAAAGAACATGTGAGCAAAAGGCCAGCAAAAGGCCAGGAACCGTAAAAA
GGCCGCGTTGCTGGCGTTTTTCCATAGGCTCCGCCCCCCTGACGAGCATCACAAAAATCGACGCTCAAGT
CAGAGGTGGCGAAACCCGACAGGACTATAAAGATACCAGGCGTTTCCCCCTGGAAGCTCCCTCGTGCGCT
CTCCTGTTCCGACCCTGCCGCTTACCGGATACCTGTCCGCCTTTCTCCCTTCGGGAAGCGTGGCGCTTTC
TCATAGCTCACGCTGTAGGTATCTCAGTTCGGTGTAGGTCGTTCGCTCCAAGCTGGGCTGTGTGCACGAA
CCCCCCGTTCAGCCCGACCGCTGCGCCTTATCCGGTAACTATCGTCTTGAGTCCAACCCGGTAAGACACG
ACTTATCGCCACTGGCAGCAGCCACTGGTAACAGGATTAGCAGAGCGAGGTATGTAGGCGGTGCTACAGA
GTTCTTGAAGTGGTGGCCTAACTACGGCTACACTAGAAGAACGGTATTTGGTATCTGCGCTCTGCTGAAG
CCAGTTACCTTCGGAAAAAGAGTTGGTAGCTCTTGATCCGGCAAACAAACCACCGCTGGTAGCGGTGGTT
TTTTTGTTTGCAAGCAGCAGATTACGCGCAGAAAAAAAGGATCTCAAGAAGATCCTTTGATCTTTTCTAC
GGGGTCTGACGCTCAGTGGAACGAAAACTCACGTTAAGGGATTTTGGTCATGAGATTATCAAAAAGGATC
TTCACCTAGATCCTTTTAAATTAAAAATGAAGTTTTAAATCAATCTAAAGTATATATGAGTAAACTTGGT
CTGACAGTTACCAATGCTTAATCAGTGAGGCACCTATCTCAGCGATCTGTCTATTTCGTTCATCCATAGT
TGCCTGACTCCCCGTCGTGTAGATAACTACGATACGGGAGGGCTTACCATCTGGCCCCAGTGCTGCAATG
ATACCGCGAGACCCACGCTCACCGGCTCCAGATTTATCAGCAATAAACCAGCCAGCCGGAAGGGCCGAGC
GCAGAAGTGGTCCTGCAACTTTATCCGCCTCCATCCAGTCTATTAATTGTTGCCGGGAAGCTAGAGTAAG
TAGTTCGCCAGTTAATAGTTTGCGCAACGTTGTTGCCATTGCTACAGGCATCGTGGTGTCACGCTCGTCG
TTTGGTATGGCTTCATTCAGCTCCGGTTCCCAACGATCAAGGCGAGTTACATGATCCCCCATGTTGTGCA
AAAAAGCGGTTAGCTCCTTCGGTCCTCCGATCGTTGTCAGAAGTAAGTTGGCCGCAGTGTTATCACTCAT
GGTTATGGCAGCACTGCATAATTCTCTTACTGTCATGCCATCCGTAAGATGCTTTTCTGTGACTGGTGAG
TACTCAACCAAGTCATTCTGAGAATAGTGTATGCGGCGACCGAGTTGCTCTTGCCCGGCGTCAATACGGG
ATAATACCGCGCCACATAGCAGAACTTTAAAAGTGCTCATCATTGGAAAACGTTCTTCGGGGCGAAAACT
CTCAAGGATCTTACCGCTGTTGAGATCCAGTTCGAT
